Addgene plasmid #75453: pZE27GFP0
Purpose: Plasmid for constitutive expression of gfp-pdt
Depositing lab: James Collins. Depositing organization: Boston University Medical Campus. Publication: Tunable protein degradation in bacteria. Cameron DE, Collins JJ. Nat Biotechnol. 2014 Dec;32(12):1276-81. doi: 10.1038/nbt.3053. Epub 2014 Nov 17. PubMed 25402616.
Backbone
  Vector backbone: pZE21
  Modifications to backbone: replace pLtetO promoter with placIq promoter
  Vector type: Bacterial Expression
Growth in bacteria
  Bacterial resistance: Kanamycin, 50 μg/mL
  Growth temperature: 37°C
  Growth strain: DH5alpha
  Copy number: High Copy
Gene/Insert
  Gene/Insert name: gfp-pdt
  Species: E. coli
  Promoter: placIq promoter
  Cloning method: Restriction Enzyme; 5′ cloning site KpnI (not destroyed); 3′ cloning site HindIII (not destroyed)
  Sequencing primers: 5′ TGGTGCAAAACCTTTCGCGG
Terms and licenses: Academic/Nonprofit Terms; Industry Terms: Not Available to Industry
How to cite: pZE27GFP0 was a gift from James Collins (Addgene plasmid # 75453 ; http://n2t.net/addgene:75453 ; RRID:Addgene_75453)
