[The description below was written by a language model from this plasmid's Addgene catalogue record and pLannotate feature annotations shown in this document.]
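Description:
pZE27GFP0 is a small (about 3 kb) bacterial expression plasmid built on the pZE21 backbone, in which the original pLtetO promoter has been replaced with the placIq promoter. It is propagated in E. coli as a high-copy plasmid from a ColE1/pMB1-type origin of replication and is selected with kanamycin through a neo/nptII aminoglycoside phosphotransferase gene. The short tnpA fragment annotated next to the resistance gene is most likely residual Tn5-derived sequence carried along with the kanamycin cassette rather than a functional transposase. A lambda t0 terminator lies between the resistance gene and the origin, helping insulate the modules from read-through transcription.

The payload is gfp-pdt, a GFP coding sequence fused to a "pdt" tag, cloned between retained KpnI and HindIII sites. The record does not expand the abbreviation, but the associated publication concerns tunable protein degradation in bacteria, so it is presumably a protein degradation tag. Transcription is driven by the lacIq promoter, a mutant form of the lacI promoter carrying a single base change that raises expression roughly tenfold and gives constitutive expression without an inducer. It is terminated downstream by the rrnB T1 terminator. The automated annotation labels the roughly 700 bp reporter open reading frame as hfriFP, a different fluorescent protein. This conflicts with the catalogue entry and probably reflects a similarity-based match rather than the true identity of the insert. No separate feature is annotated for the tag, and the record does not say which tag variant the "0" in the name denotes. The stated purpose is constitutive expression of gfp-pdt, which suits it as a steady fluorescent reporter for following degradation of the tagged protein in bacterial cells.
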