Features (pLannotate 1.2.2; 7 found; start..end, strand, type, name):
      2..64      +  promoter       lacIq promoter (fragment): lacI (mutant); In the lacIq allele, a single base change in the promoter boosts expression of the lacI gene about 10-fold.
     91..804     +  CDS            hfriFP: hfriFP is a fluorescent protein published in 2013, derived from Herbaspirillum frisingense.
    931..1017    +  terminator     rrnB T1 terminator: Escherichia coli rrnB; transcription terminator T1 from the E. coli rrnB gene
   1182..1770    -  rep_origin     ori: high-copy-number ColE1/pMB1/pBR322/pUC origin of replication
   1858..1952    -  terminator     lambda t0 terminator: transcription terminator from phage lambda
   1986..2777    -  CDS            neo: KKA2_KLEPN - Also known as kan, nptII. Experimental evidence at protein level: Swiss-Prot protein existence level 1. Resistance to kanamycin, neomycin, paromomycin, ribostamycin, butirosin and gentamicin B. From Klebsiella pneumoniae.
   2809..2928    -  CDS            tnpA (fragment): TN5P_ECOLX - Also known as tnp. Experimental evidence at protein level: Swiss-Prot protein existence level 1. Mediates transposition of transposon Tn5 by a 'cut and paste' mechanism. First, the monomeric transposase binds the 19 bp inverted DNA repeats flanking the transposon. Then, dimerization of the DNA- bound transposase creates a synaptic DNA complex. After nicking of the first DNA strand, excision of the transposon proceeds through a series of intermediates. The transposase then mediates the insertion of the transposon at a new site by strand transfer. The activity of the wild- type tran
>Addgene plasmid #75453 | pZE27GFP0 | depositor full sequence | sequence record 147316 | pZE27GFP0 sequence 2988 bps
CTCGAGTGGTGCAAAACCTTTCGCGGTATGGCATGATAGCGCCCGGAAGAGAGTCAATTCAGGGAATTCA
TTAAAGAGGACAAAGGTACCATGCGTAAAGGAGAAGAACTTTTCACTGGAGTTGTCCCAATTCTTGTTGA
ATTAGATGGTGATGTTAATGGGCACAAATTTTCTGTCAGTGGAGAGGGTGAAGGTGATGCAACATACGGA
AAACTTACCCTTAAATTTATTTGCACTACTGGAAAACTACCTGTTCCATGGCCAACACTTGTCACTACTT
TCGGTTATGGTGTTCAATGCTTTGCGAGATACCCAGATCATATGAAACAGCATGACTTTTTCAAGAGTGC
CATGCCCGAAGGTTATGTACAGGAAAGAACTATATTTTTCAAAGATGACGGGAACTACAAGACACGTGCT
GAAGTCAAGTTTGAAGGTGATACCCTTGTTAATAGAATCGAGTTAAAAGGTATTGATTTTAAAGAAGATG
GAAACATTCTTGGACACAAATTGGAATACAACTATAACTCACACAATGTATACATCATGGCAGACAAACA
AAAGAATGGAATCAAAGTTAACTTCAAAATTAGACACAACATTGAAGATGGAAGCGTTCAACTAGCAGAC
CATTATCAACAAAATACTCCAATTGGCGATGGCCCTGTCCTTTTACCAGACAACCATTACCTGTCCACAC
AATCTGCCCTTTCGAAAGATCCCAACGAAAAGAGAGACCACATGGTCCTTCTTGAGTTTGTAACAGCTGC
TGGGATTACACATGGCATGGATGAACTATACAAAGCGGCGAACAAAAACGAAGAAAACACCAACGAAGTG
CCGACCTTTATGCTGAACGCGGGCCAGGCGAACTATGCGTTTGCGTAATAAGCTTGATGGGGGATCCCAT
GGTACGCGTGCTAGAGGCATCAAATAAAACGAAAGGCTCAGTCGAAAGACTGGGCCTTTCGTTTTATCTG
TTGTTTGTCGGTGAACGCTCTCCTGAGTAGGACAAATCCGCCGCCCTAGACCTAGGGCGTTCGGCTGCGG
CGAGCGGTATCAGCTCACTCAAAGGCGGTAATACGGTTATCCACAGAATCAGGGGATAACGCAGGAAAGA
ACATGTGAGCAAAAGGCCAGCAAAAGGCCAGGAACCGTAAAAAGGCCGCGTTGCTGGCGTTTTTCCATAG
GCTCCGCCCCCCTGACGAGCATCACAAAAATCGACGCTCAAGTCAGAGGTGGCGAAACCCGACAGGACTA
TAAAGATACCAGGCGTTTCCCCCTGGAAGCTCCCTCGTGCGCTCTCCTGTTCCGACCCTGCCGCTTACCG
GATACCTGTCCGCCTTTCTCCCTTCGGGAAGCGTGGCGCTTTCTCATAGCTCACGCTGTAGGTATCTCAG
TTCGGTGTAGGTCGTTCGCTCCAAGCTGGGCTGTGTGCACGAACCCCCCGTTCAGCCCGACCGCTGCGCC
TTATCCGGTAACTATCGTCTTGAGTCCAACCCGGTAAGACACGACTTATCGCCACTGGCAGCAGCCACTG
GTAACAGGATTAGCAGAGCGAGGTATGTAGGCGGTGCTACAGAGTTCTTGAAGTGGTGGCCTAACTACGG
CTACACTAGAAGGACAGTATTTGGTATCTGCGCTCTGCTGAAGCCAGTTACCTTCGGAAAAAGAGTTGGT
AGCTCTTGATCCGGCAAACAAACCACCGCTGGTAGCGGTGGTTTTTTTGTTTGCAAGCAGCAGATTACGC
GCAGAAAAAAAGGATCTCAAGAAGATCCTTTGATCTTTTCTACGGGGTCTGACGCTCAGTGGAACGAAAA
CTCACGTTAAGGGATTTTGGTCATGACTAGTGCTTGGATTCTCACCAATAAAAAACGCCCGGCGGCAACC
GAGCGTTCTGAACAAATCCAGATGGAGTTCTGAGGTCATTACTGGATCTATCAACAGGAGTCCAAGCGAG
CTCTCGAACCCCAGAGTCCCGCTCAGAAGAACTCGTCAAGAAGGCGATAGAAGGCGATGCGCTGCGAATC
GGGAGCGGCGATACCGTAAAGCACGAGGAAGCGGTCAGCCCATTCGCCGCCAAGCTCTTCAGCAATATCA
CGGGTAGCCAACGCTATGTCCTGATAGCGGTCCGCCACACCCAGCCGGCCACAGTCGATGAATCCAGAAA
AGCGGCCATTTTCCACCATGATATTCGGCAAGCAGGCATCGCCATGGGTCACGACGAGATCCTCGCCGTC
GGGCATGCGCGCCTTGAGCCTGGCGAACAGTTCGGCTGGCGCGAGCCCCTGATGCTCTTCGTCCAGATCA
TCCTGATCGACAAGACCGGCTTCCATCCGAGTACGTGCTCGCTCGATGCGATGTTTCGCTTGGTGGTCGA
ATGGGCAGGTAGCCGGATCAAGCGTATGCAGCCGCCGCATTGCATCAGCCATGATGGATACTTTCTCGGC
AGGAGCAAGGTGAGATGACAGGAGATCCTGCCCCGGCACTTCGCCCAATAGCAGCCAGTCCCTTCCCGCT
TCAGTGACAACGTCGAGCACAGCTGCGCAAGGAACGCCCGTCGTGGCCAGCCACGATAGCCGCGCTGCCT
CGTCCTGCAGTTCATTCAGGGCACCGGACAGGTCGGTCTTGACAAAAAGAACCGGGCGCCCCTGCGCTGA
CAGCCGGAACACGGCGGCATCAGAGCAGCCGATTGTCTGTTGTGCCCAGTCATAGCCGAATAGCCTCTCC
ACCCAAGCGGCCGGAGAACCTGCGTGCAATCCATCTTGTTCAATCATGCGAAACGATCCTCATCCTGTCT
CTTGATCAGATCTTGATCCCCTGCGCCATCAGATCCTTGGCGGCAAGAAAGCCATCCAGTTTACTTTGCA
GGGCTTCCCAACCTTACCAGAGGGCGCCCCAGCTGGCAATTCCGACGTCTAAGAAACCATTATTATCATG
ACATTAACCTATAAAAATAGGCGTATCACGAGGCCCTTTCGTCTTCAC
