>Addgene plasmid #75453 | pZE27GFP0 | addgene partial sequence | sequence record 147312 | pBRforEco 5'-AATAGGCGTATCACGAGGC-3'
CTTTCGCGGTATGGCATGATAGCGCCCGGAAGAGAGTCAATTCAGGGAATTCATTAAAGAGGACAAAGGT
ACCATGCGTAAAGGAGAAGAACTTTTCACTGGAGTTGTCCCAATTCTTGTTGAATTAGATGGTGATGTTA
ATGGGCACAAATTTTCTGTCAGTGGAGAGGGTGAAGGTGATGCAACATACGGAAAACTTACCCTTAAATT
TATTTGCACTACTGGAAAACTACCTGTTCCATGGCCAACACTTGTCACTACTTTCGGTTATGGTGTTCAA
TGCTTTGCGAGATACCCAGATCATATGAAACAGCATGACTTTTTCAAGAGTGCCATGCCCGAAGGTTATG
TACAGGAAAGAACTATATTTTTCAAAGATGACGGGAACTACAAGACACGTGCTGAAGTCAAGTTTGAAGG
TGATACCCTTGTTAATAGAATCGAGTTAAAAGGTATTGATTTTAAAGAAGATGGAAACATTCTTGGACAC
AAATTGGAATACAACTATAACTCACACAATGTATACATCATGGCAGACAAACAAAAGAATGGAATCAAAG
TTAACTTCAAAATTAGACACAACATTGAAGATGGAAGCGTTCAACTAGCAGACCATTATCAACAAAATAC
TCCAATTGGCGATGGCCCTGTCCTTTTACCAGACAACCATTACCTGTCCACACAATCTGCCCTTTCGAAA
GATCCCAACGAAAAGAGAGACCACATGGTCCTTCTTGAGTTTGTAACAGCTGCTGGGATTACACATGGCA
TGGATGAACTATACAAAGCGGCGAACAAAAACGAAGAAAACACC
