>Addgene plasmid #75453 | pZE27GFP0 | addgene partial sequence | sequence record 147313 | pBR322ori-F 5'-GGGAAACGCCTGGTATCTTT-3'
TGAGCGTCGATTTTTGTGATGCTCGTCAGGGGGGCGGAGCCTATGGAAAAACGCCAGCAACGCGGCCTTT
TTACGGTTCCTGGCCTTTTGCTGGCCTTTTGCTCACATGTTCTTTCCTGCGTTATCCCCTGATTCTGTGG
ATAACCGTATTACCGCCTTTGAGTGAGCTGATACCGCTCGCCGCAGCCGAACGCCCTAGGTCTAGGGCGG
CGGATTTGTCCTACTCAGGAGAGCGTTCACCGACAAACAACAGATAAAACGAAAGGCCCAGTCTTTCGAC
TGAGCCTTTCGTTTTATTTGATGCCTCTAGCACGCGTACCATGGGATCCCCCATCAAGCTTATTACGCAA
ACGCATAGTTCGCCTGGCCCGCGTTCAGCATAAAGGTCGGCACTTCGTTGGTGTTTTCTTCGTTTTTGTT
CGCCGCTTTGTATAGTTCATCCATGCCATGTGTAATCCCAGCAGCTGTTACAAACTCAAGAAGGACCATG
TGGTCTCTCTTTTCGTTGGGATCTTTCGAAAGGGCAGATTGTGTGGACAGGTAATGGTTGTCTGGTAAAA
GGACAGGGCCATCGCCAATTGGAGTATTTTGTTGATAATGGTCTGCTAGTTGAACGCTTCCATCTTCAAT
GTTGTGTCTAATTTTGAAGTTAACTTTGATTCCATTCTTTTGTTTGTCTGCCATGATGTATACATTGTGT
GAGTTATAGTTGTATTCCAATTTGTGTCCAAGAATGTTTCCATCTTCTTTAAAATCAATACCTTTTAACT
CGATTCTATTAACAAGGGTATCACCTTCAAACTTGACTTCAGCACGTGTCTTGTAGTTCCCGTCATCTTT
GAAAAATATAGTTCTTTCCTGTACATAACCTTCGGG
